Addgene plasmid #146688: pAc5.1B-lambdaN-HA-DmGe1_J
Purpose: Insect Expression of DmGe1
Depositing lab: Elisa Izaurralde. Depositing organization: Max Planck Institute for Developmental Biology. Publication: mRNA degradation by miRNAs and GW182 requires both CCR4:NOT deadenylase and DCP1:DCP2 decapping complexes. Behm-Ansmant I, Rehwinkel J, Doerks T, Stark A, Bork P, Izaurralde E. Genes Dev. 2006 Jul 15. 20(14):1885-98. 10.1101/gad.1424106 PubMed 16815998.
Backbone
  Vector backbone: Unknown
  Vector type: Insect Expression
Growth in bacteria
  Bacterial resistance: Ampicillin, 100 μg/mL
  Growth temperature: 37°C
  Growth strain: DH5alpha
  Copy number: Low Copy
Gene/Insert
  Gene/Insert name: DmGe1 (alt name: EDC4)
  Species: D. melanogaster (fly)
  Mutation: two non silent mutations Q194R and I1008T compared to the sequence given by variant A NCBI: NM_135642.2
  Entrez Gene: Ge-1 (a.k.a. Dmel_CG6181, CG6181, Dmel\CG6181, EDC4, GE-1, dGe-1)
  Cloning method: Unknown
Terms and licenses: Academic/Nonprofit Terms; Industry Terms: Not Available to Industry
Depositor comments: Plasmids from this collection were made available to the research community and donated after the lab closed. Please note that the sequence provided by the depositing laboratory may be theoretical/predicted or based on Sanger sequencing results. There may be discrepancies between sequencing results obtained by Addgene and the depositor sequence. If an Addgene verified sequence is not available, please contact before placing your order to request that our lab fully sequence the plasmid.
How to cite: pAc5.1B-lambdaN-HA-DmGe1_J was a gift from Elisa Izaurralde (Addgene plasmid # 146688 ; http://n2t.net/addgene:146688 ; RRID:Addgene_146688)
