[The description below was written by a language model from this plasmid's Addgene catalogue record and pLannotate feature annotations shown in this document.]
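Description:
pAc5.1B-lambdaN-HA-DmGe1_J is an insect-cell expression plasmid of about 9.5 kb that produces Drosophila melanogaster Ge-1 (also called EDC4, CG6181) as an N-terminally tagged fusion protein. The catalogue lists the backbone as unknown, although the name and the annotated parts point to a pAc5.1-type vector. It is maintained in E. coli through a ColE1/pUC-family origin and selected with ampicillin via the β-lactamase gene and its own promoter. The origin is annotated as a high-copy type, whereas the catalogue entry describes the plasmid as low copy. Short fragments of a tetracycline resistance gene and SV40 large T antigen are also annotated; they appear to be non-functional backbone remnants. No selectable marker for insect cells is annotated.

Expression is driven by the constitutive Drosophila actin 5C promoter and terminated by an SV40 polyadenylation signal. The open reading frame begins with a short fragment of the bacteriophage lambda N protein, followed by an HA epitope (annotated as a fragment of a 3xHA tag) and then the Ge-1 coding sequence. The insert carries two non-silent changes, Q194R and I1008T, relative to the variant A reference transcript. A vector-encoded V5 tag lies downstream of the insert, but the record does not show whether it is translated in frame with Ge-1.

The lambda N peptide binds boxB RNA hairpins, so such fusions are generally used in tethering assays, in which the protein is recruited to a boxB-containing reporter mRNA to test its effect on transcript stability or translation. This fits Ge-1's annotated role in mRNA decapping and miRNA-mediated silencing, while the HA tag allows detection or immunoprecipitation. The stated purpose is simply insect expression of DmGe1.
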