Features (pLannotate 1.2.2; 11 found; start..end, strand, type, name):
     97..2606    +  promoter       Ac5 promoter: Drosophila melanogaster actin 5C promoter
   2626..2691    +  CDS            N (fragment): REGN_LAMBD - Experimental evidence at protein level: Swiss-Prot protein existence level 1. Plays a role as a transcriptional antitermination factor that allows the virus to initiate its lytic phase. Activates expression of the delayed viral early genes by modifying host RNA polymerase (RNAP) into a form that is resistant to termination signals. This antitermination function requires the host NusA protein which serves to stabilize the interaction between antitermination protein N and host RNA polymerase. From Escherichia phage lambda (Bacteriophage lambda).
   2716..2742    +  CDS            3xHA (fragment): three tandem HA epitope tags
   2788..6849    +  CDS            Ge-1: EDC4_DROME - Experimental evidence at protein level: Swiss-Prot protein existence level 1. In the process of mRNA degradation, seems to play a role in mRNA decapping. Required for silencing a subset of endogenous miRNA targets. From Drosophila melanogaster (Fruit fly).
   6874..6915    +  CDS            V5 tag: epitope tag from simian virus 5
   7015..7149    -  polyA_signal   SV40 poly(A) signal: SV40 polyadenylation signal
   7172..7256    -  CDS            large T antigen (fragment): large T antigen from SV40 (simian virus 40)
   7257..7704    +  CDS            TcR (fragment): tetracycline efflux protein; tet; confers resistance to tetracycline
   7750..8338    -  rep_origin     ori: high-copy-number ColE1/pMB1/pBR322/pUC origin of replication
   8509..9369    -  CDS            AmpR: β-lactamase; bla; confers resistance to ampicillin, carbenicillin, and related antibiotics
   9370..9474    -  promoter       AmpR promoter: bla
>Addgene plasmid #146688 | pAc5.1B-lambdaN-HA-DmGe1_J | addgene full sequence | sequence record 381965 | Addgene NGS Result
CATTAACCTATAAAAATAGGCGTATCACGAGGCCCTTTCGTCTTCAAGAATTAATTCTATATTCTAAAAA
CACAAATGATACTTCTAAAAAAAAATCATGAATGGCATCAACTCTGAATCAAATCTTTGCAGATGCACCT
ACTTCTCATTTCCACTGTCACATCATTTTTCCAGATCTCGCTGCCTGTTATGTGGCCCACAAACCAAGAC
ACGTTTTATGGCCATTAAAGCTGGCTGATCGTCGCCAAACACCAAATACATAATGAATATGTACACATTC
GAGAAAGAAGCGATCAAAGAAGCGTCTTCGGGCGGAGTAGGAGAATGCGGAGGAGAAGGAGAACGAGCTG
ATCTAGTATCTCTCCACAATCCAATGCCAACTGACCAACTGGCCATATTCGGAGCAATTTGAAGCCAATT
TCCATCGCCTGGCGATCGCTCCATTCTTGGCTATATGTTTTTCACCGTTACCCGGGGCCATTTTCAAAGA
CTCGTCGGCAAGATAAGATTGTGTCACTCGCTGTCTCTCTTCATTTGTCGAAGAATGCTGAGGAATTTCG
CGATGACGTCGGCGAGTATTTTGAAGAATGAGAATAATTTGTATTTATACGAAAATCAGTTAGTGGAATT
TTCTACAAAAACATGTTATCTATAGATAATTTTGTTGCAAAATATGTTGACTATGACAAAGATTGTATGT
ATATACCTTTAATGTATTCTCATTTTCTTATGTATTTATAATGGCAATGATGATACTGATGATATTTTAA
GATGATGCCAGACCAAAAGGCTTGAATTTCTGCGTCTTTTGCCGAACGCAGTGCATGTGCAATTGTTGTT
TTTTGGAATATTCAATTTTCGGACTGTCCGCTTTGATTTCAGTTTCTTGGCTTATTCAAAAAGCAAAGTA
AAGCCAAAAAAGCGAGATGGCAATACCAAATGCGGCAAAACGGTAGTGGAAGGAAAGGGGTGCGGGGCAG
CGGAAGGAAGGGTGGGGCGGGGCGTGGCGGGGTCTGTGGCTGGGCGCGACGTCACCGACGTTGGAGCCAC
TCCTTTGACCATGTGTGCGTGTGTGTATTATTCGTGTCTCGCCACTCGCCGGTTGTTTTTTTCTTTTTAT
GCTGCGCTCTCTCTAGCGCCATCTCGCTTACGCATGCTCAACGCACCGCATGTTGCCGTTTCCTTTTATG
CGTCATTTTGGCTCGAAATAGGCAATTATTTAAACAAAGATTAGTCAACGAAAACGCTAAAATAAATAAG
TCTACAATATGGTTACTTATTGCCATGTGTGTGCAGCCAACGATAGCAACAAAAGCAACAACACAGGTGG
CTTTCCCTCTTTCACTTTTTGTTTGCAAGCCGCGTGCGAGCAAGACGGCACGACCGGCAAACGCAATTAC
GCTGACAAAGAGCAGACGAAGTTTTGGCGAAAAACATCAAGGCGCCTGATACGAATGCATTTGCAATAAC
AATTGCGATATTTAATATTGTTTATGAAGCTGTTTGACTTCAAAACACACAAAAAAAAAAATAAAACAAA
TTATTTGAAAGAGAATTAGGAATCGGACGCTTATCGTTAGGGTAACAACAAGAAATGCTTACTGAGTCAC
AGCCTCTGGAAAACTGCCGCAAGCCAGAGAGAGAGAGAAAAAGAGGGAGAGCAGCTTAGACCGCATGTGC
TTGTGTGTGAGGCGTCTCTCTCTTCGTCTCTGTTGCGCAAACGCATAGACTGCACTGAAAAAATCGATTA
CCTATTTTTTATGAATGAATATTTGCACTATTACTATTCAAAACTATTAAGATAGCAATCACATTCAATA
GCCAAATACTATACCACCTGAGCGATGCAACGAAATGATCAATTTGAGCAAAAATGCTGCATATTTAGGA
CGGCATCATTATAGAAATGCTTCTTGCTGTGTACTTTTCTCTCGTCTGGCAGCTGTTTCGCCGTTATTGT
TAAAACCGGCTTAAGTTAGGTGTGTTTTCTACGACTAGTGAATGCCCTACTAGAAGATGTGTGTTGCACA
AAATGTCCCTGGAATAACCAATTTGAAGTGCAGATAGCAGTAAACGTAAGCTAATATGAATATTATTTAA
CTGTAATGTTTTAATATCGCTGGACATTACTAATAAACCCACTATAAACACATGTACATATGTATGTTTT
GGCATACAATGAGTAGTTGGGGAAAAAATGTGTAAAAGCACCGTGACCATCACAGCATAAAGATAACCAG
CTGAAGTATCGAATATGAGTAACCCCCAAATTGAATCACATGCCGCAACTGATAGGACCCATGGAAGTAC
ACTCTTCATGGCGATATACAAGACACACACAAGCACGAACACCCAGTTGCGGAGGAAATTCTCCGTAAAT
GAAAACCCAATCGGCGAACAATTCATACCCATATATGGTAAAAGTTTTGAACGCGACTTGAGAGCGGAGA
GCATTGCGGCTGATAAGGTTTTAGCGCTAAGCGGGCTTTATAAAACGGGCTGCGGGACCAGTTTTCATAT
CACTACCGTTTGAGTTCTTGTGCTGTGTGGATACTCCTCCCGACACAAAGCCGCTCCATCAGCCAGCAGT
CGTCTAATCCAGAGACCCCGGATCGGGGTACCAACATGGACGCACAAACACGACGACGTGAGCGTCGCGC
TGAGAAACAAGCTCAATGGAAAGCTGCAAACGGTGGATCTCCTCCACATATGGCTTACCCATACGATGTT
CCAGATTACGCTCCTCCAAGCTTGAATTCTGCAGATATCCAGCACAGTGGCGGCCGCATGTTAATCGCGC
TCTTCGCGCTTGCACACTTGCCAATCTTTCGTAAGACGCCTTTGTCAGCCTCCTCCTCCCCGCCGCCGTC
TGTCCACCGGTCGCCAAGGTGTGGCAAAGCAAGTACCGCGTACCATCCACCGCCAGCAGACGCCTGCATC
AGCATTACTGCTTCAGCCATTGACGCAGCATCCGGGATGAGCAACAGCGCCGAACAGGACAAGCCGATTG
CCGCCAACGGCAATGCGGCAGAGCCCCAGGAAATAGAAGTCATCCATTTCCAAGCGCAAGAGAAGCAGTG
TTGCCGCGTTATTAGATCCAATAAGACCAAGGTCCTCACATCCGGCGGCGTTCACACACGCGGTTCCTCC
AAGGTCAAGCTAAAGAACATCGTCGACTACAAGTGGGAGCGCAAGTACTACTATCCGGGTCACCTGGTCG
CTGTCCACCGCGATGGCAAGCACCTGGCGTACGCCATTAATGTCAACAACAAAGCCACCGGAATGGAGGG
CATGGTGCGCGTATGCAACATAGCCACCAGTATGCGAGCCTTGATCAAGGGAATGAGCGGCGAGGTCTTA
GATCTGCGGTTTGCCCATACGGATTGTGAGCGTATATTAGCTGTGATCGATGTCAGTTCGCTGTTTGTCT
ACAAAGTCGATCAAATCGAAGGGAACCTGCTGTGCAATCTAGTGCTAAAGGTGGAGGACCCCATCGCCAA
CTATGTGCCGGAGTACGATATGGTCTCCTGGTGTCCCTATGTCTGCAGCAGCAGCGCCACCGTTCCAATC
AACGACGATGACGATGAGAATCAGCTGCTCATTTGGTCGCGAAGCTCTCAATTTCAATGCTTTCAAGTGA
AGATGATTGTCTCTGAACATGGGCGCGGCAAGATCCAACCAGCAGCCCTAGAATCTGGATATCTGAAGAT
TGAGGAGGACTCGTTGATCACGTGCGCCGCTTTGTCCCCGGATGGCACCACTGTGGCTGCTGCTTGCGCC
GATGGCTTGGTTCGTTTCTACCAAATTTATTTGTTCGATGTGCGCAACCATCGCTGCCTGCACGAGTGGA
AGCCACATGATGGCAAAAAAGTCTGCTCTCTCTTTTTTCTCGACAATATCAACAAGCCTGTGGAAGAATC
CTACTGGCAGCACGTGATCACTACGAGCGATGCCAATACCGAAATCAAGCTCTGGAACTGCTCGCTATGG
AAATGCCTCCAAACTATCAATGTGGTGGCCAGTCCGTCATCTTTGCAGCCCAGAAACTTTATCGCGGGCA
TAGATCGCAGTGCGAACTACTTGGTGTTGTCTTGCCTGGACTCTCTGGCCGTGTATGTAATGCAGATTGG
CAGTACTGGCGGCGCAGACTCCGAGAATAGGAGTAGCGATAGCGAAGGAGAAGGCTGCGACACTTCCAAA
CGCATTCAGAATGTTGCCGAATTCAAGCTGAGTTCGGGGATTCTCTCTTTTTCTATTGTAAACGCTAGTA
TGCGTCGCGTTAAGAACTCCATCGAGAGCTACTATCCTATTGAGGAGCCCGATGACTTCGATGACGATTC
CAATTCCACCAGTGCCCTTGTGCTGCACATGTTTGTGGTGCAGGCAAAGAGCCTGCAGGAATGTCAAATA
ATCTACCAGCCATGTGTGGCTGAAAAGACGGAGCGGAGCAGCCTAAACAGCAAGCGATCACAGACGCCAG
AAGACAATCTGCTAATCAAAGAGGAGCCGGAATCCCCCAACAGTGGAACTGTGGGTGCTGTTCAGCTGGA
TGCATTATTCGCAAAATCCGCAAAGAGAGCTTCAACGGGCAGTTCATCTGCCATGGTGGCCGTGGCGGCA
GCCGCGGCTGCGGCACCTTCGGCCATCCTGCAGGACGCCACTAAGGAGGCGGCCAAGTCAGAGTCCCCGC
AACTAAGCAGCGCGTATACGCAGCAGGTTAATCTCATGACTCCAGATGCCTTCAGTGCAAGCGGAACCGC
AGCGGCAGCAGCTGTATTTGTGTCTACCAGCACCACAACTTCAATAGGAACTGATAGCTCTACCACCACC
AGCGGTCAGGATAGATCCATTGATTCAGCGGTTCTGCAAACTATACGAATGCTGGCCACGGTAACGTCCA
AGACTTCCGAAAACCCCAATGCCGAGGTACTCCTCAACCTAATGAACAACACCCTAATCGAAGATCGCGA
GCAACAAAAGCTGAAGGAAAAGCTTGACGCTCGCAAGAAGTTCATTGCAATTGATCGCAATCCAGAGCGG
AATGTGGCTGAGAACTTGGCCAGCGGCAGTTCGAGTCCGAGTCGAGAGGTGCAGGAGATAATGGCCACAC
AGGACGATGCCGATGCCTACGAAGCAGAGCTAGAGAATCTGGACGACGATGATGACGATGAGGAAGAAGA
GCTGGCAAATTCATCACCGCTCCCGGAAGCTGTTGACGGAACATGGCCCATTGTCAAGCTGTCATCCCAC
TCAGCTGAGCTCCAGAATGCTGCCCAGATCATGTCCCAGGCGGTGCAGAACACCAACAATGGCAATGTGC
CGCCTACGCTAGGTGGAGGGCACAATAATAACACAAGTGTAGGCAGCAATAGCAACAACAACACGGCTAC
AACTCTTAGCACCAGCAACACCAGCAGCAGCAACAACGCGGGCGGAACATGCGTTGATTCAAGTGGAACT
GGAGAGCTAAATGCCAAAATGGAACTACTCATAGATCTAGTAAAAGCCCAGTCCAAACAAATAAACAAAT
TGGAGAACGAAGTCAACAAGCTACAAAAGCAGCAAGAAGCGGCGGCGGCCCTGCATAGCAAACAAGACAC
TTCATTGGAGCCTAAAAATCTTAGTCAGCTAGCATATAAAATTGAGATGCAACTGTCCAAGCTAATGGAG
CAGTATCTCAAGCGATATGAAAACGAGCATAAGAAGAAACTGACGGAATTCTTGGCGGCGCGTGAGAGCC
AAAACCGAGAGCTACGTGACTCCGTGCTGCAGGTACTAAATCAGTATGTCATGAACCACTTTACGGACAC
TATTGGCAACGTTCTCAACATGGAACTGCAGCGCCAACTGCTTCCTCGCGTGAATGCCAACATGGATCAG
CTCCAAGCCCAAATGCAAGTGGAGATTGTGCAGAAGCTGAGTGTGTTTGACAAAACGGTGAAGGAGAATA
TTGCCCAGGTGTGCAAGAGCAAGCAATTTCTGGATACTTTTGGCAAGTCCGTGTTGATTGGTGTTCAAAC
CAGCCTACAAACCGCCTTCATTGAATCTATGAGCAGCACCTTGATTCCAGCTTATGAGAAGTCCTCGCAG
AACATGTTTAAACAACTGCATGACGCTTTCAGCGTGGGCATAAAAGACTTTATGGTCCAGTTTAACACCT
ACCTGCAGCACATGCCACAGCCCCAAGCCGGGAGTGGCAATACGGAGGAGATAAACAACAAGTTGTCCAT
GCTTAAGCAATTGGTAGAGAGCAGCTTGCACAAGCACCGCACTGAACTCACGGACGCCATGCTCGAGACA
CAAAGAGAAGTGAAGAGCTTAGAGATTTTGCTGGCGCGTCAGGTACAGGAAACGATCAGAGCAGAGCTAC
GCAAGCACATGGAAGCCCAGAACGTGGCAATGCGTTCGCAGGCAGCTACGCCTGCACCACCTTACGACCT
CAGGGACAGCATTAAGCAGCTTTTGATGGCTGGACAAATCAACAAGGCCTTCCATCAGGCTCTATTGGCC
AACGACTTGGGCCTAGTGGAGTTCACTCTCCGACACACGGACAGCAACCAGGCATTCGCACCAGAGGGAT
GCAGACTGGAGCAAAAGGTTCTACTGTCGCTCATTCAGCAAATATCCGCTGACATGACCAATCACAATGA
GCTTAAGCAGAGATATCTCAACGAGGCACTGTTGGCCATCAATATGGCAGATCCCATTACCCGCGAGCAC
GCTCCTAAAGTGCTCACCGAGCTGTATCGCAATTGTCAGCAGTTCATTAAGAACAGCCCCAAGAATTCGC
AGTTCAGCAACGTCCGTCTGCTGATGAAGGCAATCATAACGTACCGCGATCAGCTAAAATGACTAGAGGG
CCCGCGGTTCGAAGGTAAGCCTATCCCTAACCCTCTCCTCGGTCTCGATTCTACGCGTACCGGTCATCAT
CACCATCACCATTGAGTTTAAACCCGCTGATCAGCCTCGACTGTGCCTTCTAAGGCCTGAGCTCGCTGAT
CAGCCTCGATCGAGGATCCAGACATGATAAGATACATTGATGAGTTTGGACAAACCACAACTAGAATGCA
GTGAAAAAAATGCTTTATTTGTGAAATTTGTGATGCTATTGCTTTATTTGTAACCATTATAAGCTGCAAT
AAACAAGTTAACAACAACAATTGCATTCATTTTATGTTTCAGGTTCAGGGGGAGGTGTGGGAGGTTTTTT
AAAGCAAGTAAAACCTCTACAAATGTGGTATGGCTGATTATGATCAGTCGACCGATGCCCTTGAGAGCCT
TCAACCCAGTCAGCTCCTTCCGGTGGGCGCGGGGCATGACTATCGTCGCCGCACTTATGACTGTCTTCTT
TATCATGCAACTCGTAGGACAGGTGCCGGCAGCGCTCTGGGTCATTTTCGGCGAGGACCGCTTTCGCTGG
AGCGCGACGATGATCGGCCTGTCGCTTGCGGTATTCGGAATCTTGCACGCCCTCGCTCAAGCCTTCGTCA
CTGGTCCCGCCACCAAACGTTTCGGCGAGAAGCAGGCCATTATCGCCGGCATGGCGGCCGACGCGCTGGG
CTACGTCTTGCTGGCGTTCGCGACGCGAGGCTGGATGGCCTTCCCCATTATGATTCTTCTCGCTTCCGGC
GGCATCGGGATGCCCGCGTTGCAGGCCATGCTGTCCAGGCAGGTAGATGACGACCATCAGGGACAGCTTC
AAGGCCAGCAAAAGGCCAGGAACCGTAAAAAGGCCGCGTTGCTGGCGTTTTTCCATAGGCTCCGCCCCCC
TGACGAGCATCACAAAAATCGACGCTCAAGTCAGAGGTGGCGAAACCCGACAGGACTATAAAGATACCAG
GCGTTTCCCCCTGGAAGCTCCCTCGTGCGCTCTCCTGTTCCGACCCTGCCGCTTACCGGATACCTGTCCG
CCTTTCTCCCTTCGGGAAGCGTGGCGCTTTCTCATAGCTCACGCTGTAGGTATCTCAGTTCGGTGTAGGT
CGTTCGCTCCAAGCTGGGCTGTGTGCACGAACCCCCCGTTCAGCCCGACCGCTGCGCCTTATCCGGTAAC
TATCGTCTTGAGTCCAACCCGGTAAGACACGACTTATCGCCACTGGCAGCAGCCACTGGTAACAGGATTA
GCAGAGCGAGGTATGTAGGCGGTGCTACAGAGTTCTTGAAGTGGTGGCCTAACTACGGCTACACTAGAAG
GACAGTATTTGGTATCTGCGCTCTGCTGAAGCCAGTTACCTTCGGAAAAAGAGTTGGTAGCTCTTGATCC
GGCAAACAAACCACCGCTGGTAGCGGTGGTTTTTTTGTTTGCAAGCAGCAGATTACGCGCAGAAAAAAAG
GATCTCAAGAAGATCCTTTGATCTTTTCTACGGGGTCTGACGCTCAGTGGAACGAAAACTCACGTTAAGG
GATTTTGGTCATGAGATTATCAAAAAGGATCTTCACCTAGATCCTTTTAAATTAAAAATGAAGTTTTAAA
TCAATCTAAAGTATATATGAGTAAACTTGGTCTGACAGTTACCAATGCTTAATCAGTGAGGCACCTATCT
CAGCGATCTGTCTATTTCGTTCATCCATAGTTGCCTGACTCCCCGTCGTGTAGATAACTACGATACGGGA
GGGCTTACCATCTGGCCCCAGTGCTGCAATGATACCGCGAGACCCACGCTCACCGGCTCCAGATTTATCA
GCAATAAACCAGCCAGCCGGAAGGGCCGAGCGCAGAAGTGGTCCTGCAACTTTATCCGCCTCCATCCAGT
CTATTAATTGTTGCCGGGAAGCTAGAGTAAGTAGTTCGCCAGTTAATAGTTTGCGCAACGTTGTTGCCAT
TGCTGCAGGCATCGTGGTGTCACGCTCGTCGTTTGGTATGGCTTCATTCAGCTCCGGTTCCCAACGATCA
AGGCGAGTTACATGATCCCCCATGTTGTGCAAAAAAGCGGTTAGCTCCTTCGGTCCTCCGATCGTTGTCA
GAAGTAAGTTGGCCGCAGTGTTATCACTCATGGTTATGGCAGCACTGCATAATTCTCTTACTGTCATGCC
ATCCGTAAGATGCTTTTCTGTGACTGGTGAGTACTCAACCAAGTCATTCTGAGAATAGTGTATGCGGCGA
CCGAGTTGCTCTTGCCCGGCGTCAACACGGGATAATACCGCGCCACATAGCAGAACTTTAAAAGTGCTCA
TCATTGGAAAACGTTCTTCGGGGCGAAAACTCTCAAGGATCTTACCGCTGTTGAGATCCAGTTCGATGTA
ACCCACTCGTGCACCCAACTGATCTTCAGCATCTTTTACTTTCACCAGCGTTTCTGGGTGAGCAAAAACA
GGAAGGCAAAATGCCGCAAAAAAGGGAATAAGGGCGACACGGAAATGTTGAATACTCATACTCTTCCTTT
TTCAATATTATTGAAGCATTTATCAGGGTTATTGTCTCATGAGCGGATACATATTTGAATGTATTTAGAA
AAATAAACAAATAGGGGTTCCGCGCACATTTCCCCGAAAAGTGCCACCTGACGTCTAAGAAACCATTATT
ATCATGA
